Addgene plasmid #78100: pUCmEos3.2:cat
Purpose: Plasmid template that encodes the photoconvertible fluorescent protein mEos3.2 next to chloramphenicol resistance gene (cat). This template was used to copy out mEos3.2-cat for genetic tagging.
Depositing lab: Peng Chen. Depositing organization: Cornell University. Publication: Concentration- and chromosome-organization-dependent regulator unbinding from DNA for transcription regulation in living cells. Chen TY, Santiago AG, Jung W, Krzeminski L, Yang F, Martell DJ, Helmann JD, Chen P. Nat Commun. 2015 Jul 6;6:7445. doi: 10.1038/ncomms8445. PubMed 26145755.
Backbone
  Vector backbone: pUC19
  Backbone size w/o insert (bp): 2686
  Total vector size (bp): 4387
  Vector type: Bacterial Expression
Growth in bacteria
  Bacterial resistance: Chloramphenicol and Ampicillin, 25 & 100 μg/mL
  Growth temperature: 37°C
  Growth strain: DH5alpha
  Copy number: High Copy
Gene/Insert
  Gene/Insert name: mEos3.2-cat
  Insert size (bp): 1728
  Cloning method: Restriction Enzyme; 5′ cloning site PstI (unknown if destroyed); 3′ cloning site SacI (unknown if destroyed)
  Sequencing primers: 5′ M13 forward; 3′ M13 reverse
Resource information
  A portion of this plasmid was derived from a plasmid made by: P. Xu PMID: 22581370. The Chloramphenicol gene was cloned from the pKD3 plasmid (Keio Collection, CGSC #7631). PubMed 10829079
Terms and licenses: Academic/Nonprofit Terms; Industry Terms: Not Available to Industry
How to cite: pUCmEos3.2:cat was a gift from Peng Chen (Addgene plasmid # 78100 ; http://n2t.net/addgene:78100 ; RRID:Addgene_78100)
