[The description below was written by a language model from this plasmid's Addgene catalogue record.]
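Description:
pUCmEos3.2:cat is a high-copy bacterial plasmid built on the pUC19 backbone (2686 bp backbone, about 4.4 kb in total) and catalogued as a bacterial expression vector, although its recorded role is that of a PCR template rather than an expression construct. It is propagated in E. coli and selected with both ampicillin, through the bla marker that pUC19 carries, and chloramphenicol, through the cat gene contained in the insert. The pUC-type origin of the backbone accounts for the high copy number.

The roughly 1.7 kb insert, mEos3.2-cat, was placed between the PstI and SacI sites of the pUC19 polylinker, and the flanking M13 forward and reverse primer sites can be used to sequence across it. It joins the coding sequence of mEos3.2, a monomeric green-to-red photoconvertible fluorescent protein widely used for single-molecule tracking and super-resolution localisation imaging, to a chloramphenicol acetyltransferase resistance gene that was taken from pKD3, a template plasmid used in recombineering. The mEos3.2 portion derives from a previously published plasmid.

According to the record, the adjacent mEos3.2 and cat sequences are amplified together as one cassette for genetic tagging, so that a gene of interest can be fused to the fluorescent protein while chloramphenicol resistance allows selection of cells that have acquired the cassette. The record does not state which promoters drive either gene, whether a linker precedes mEos3.2, or whether recombinase sites from pKD3 flank cat. No feature table was supplied to confirm these details.
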