>Addgene plasmid #78100 | pUCmEos3.2:cat | addgene partial sequence | sequence record 148933 | M13-Rev 5'-CAGGAAACAGCTATGACC-3'
GCTGGCTCCGCTGCTGGTTCTGGCGAATTCAGTGCGATTAAGCCAGACATGAAGATCAAACTCCGTATGG
AAGGCAACGTAAACGGGCACCACTTTGTGATCGACGGAGATGGTACAGGCAAGCCTTTTGAGGGAAAACA
GAGTATGGATCTTGAAGTCAAAGAGGGCGGACCTCTGCCTTTTGCCTTTGATATCCTGACCACTGCATTC
CATTACGGCAACAGGGTATTCGCCAAATATCCAGACAACATACAAGACTATTTTAAGCAGTCGTTTCCTA
AGGGGTATTCGTGGGAACGAAGCTTGACTTTCGAAGACGGGGGCATTTGCAACGCCAGAAACGACATAAC
AATGGAAGGGGACACTTTCTATAATAAAGTTCGATTTTATGGTACCAACTTTCCCGCCAATGGTCCAGTT
ATGCAGAAGAAGACGCTGAAATGGGAGCCCTCCACTGAGAAAATGTATGTGCGTGATGGAGTGCTGACGG
GTGATATTGAGATGGCTTTGTTGCTTGAAGGAAATGCCCATTACCGATGTGACTTCAGAACTACTTACAA
AGCTAAGGAGAAGGGTGTCAAGTTACCAGGCGCCCACTTTGTGGACCACTGCATTGAGATTTTAAGCCAT
GACAAAGATTACAACAAGGTTAAGCTGTATGAGCATGCTGTTGCTCATTCTGGATTGCCTGACAATGCCA
GACGATAAGTCGACGTGTAGGCTGGAGCTGCTTCGAAGTTCCTATACTTTCTAGAGAATAGGAACTTCGG
AATAGGAACTTCATTTAAATGGCGCGCCTTACGCCCCGCCCTGCCACTCATCGCAGTACTGTTGTAATTC
ATTAAGCATT
