>Addgene plasmid #78100 | pUCmEos3.2:cat | addgene partial sequence | sequence record 148934 | M13-F20 5'-TGTAAAACGACGGCCAGT-3'
CTCCTTAGTTCCTATTCCGAAGTTCCTATTCTCTAGAAAGTATAGGAACTTCGGCGCGCCTACCTGTGAC
GGAAGATCACTTCGCAGAATAAATAAATCCTGGTGTCCCTGTTGATACCGGGAAGCCCTGGGCCAACTTT
TGGCGAAAATGAGACGTTGATCGGCACGTAAGAGGTTCCAACTTTCACCATAATGAAATAAGATCACTAC
CGGGCGTATTTTTTGAGTTGTCGAGATTTTCAGGAGCTAAGGAAGCTAAAATGGAGAAAAAAATCACTGG
ATATACCACCGTTGATATATCCCAATGGCATCGTAAAGAACATTTTGAGGCATTTCAGTCAGTTGCTCAA
TGTACCTATAACCAGACCGTTCAGCTGGATATTACGGCCTTTTTAAAGACCGTAAAGAAAAATAAGCACA
AGTTTTATCCGGCCTTTATTCACATTCTTGCCCGCCTGATGAATGCTCATCCGGAATTACGTATGGCAAT
GAAAGACGGTGAGCTGGTGATATGGGATAGTGTTCACCCTTGTTACACCGTTTTCCATGAGCAAACTGAA
ACGTTTTCATCGCTCTGGAGTGAATACCACGACGATTTCCGGCAGTTTCTACACATATATTCGCAAGATG
TGGCGTGTTACGGTGAAAACCTGGCCTATTTCCCTAAAGGGTTTATTGAGAATATGTTTTTCGTCTCAGC
CAATCCCTGGGTGAGTTTCACCAGTTTTGATTTAAACGTGGCCAATATGGACAACTTCTTCGCCCCCGTT
TTCACCATGGGCAAATATTATACGCAAGGCGACAAGGTGCTGATGCCGCTGGCGATTCAGGTTCATCATG
CCGTTTGTGA
